>Addgene plasmid #235904 | pME_Cp_0_4_035_aphA6-Kan | addgene full sequence | sequence record 471485 | Addgene NGS Result
CTGGCCTATTTCCCTAAAGGGTTTATTGAGAATATGTTTTTCGTATCAGCCAATCCCTGGGTGAGTTTCA
CCAGTTTTGATTTAAACGTGGCCAATATGGACAACTTCTTCGCCCCCGTTTTCACCATGGGCAAATATTA
TACGCAAGGCGACAAGGTGCTGATGCCGCTGGCGATTCAGGTTCATCATGCCGTTTGTGATGGCTTCCAT
GTCGGCAGAATGCTTAATGAATTACAACAGTACTGCGACGAGTGGCAGGGCGGGGCGTAATTTGATATCG
AGCTCGCTTGGACTCCTGTTGATAGATCCAGTAATGACCTCAGAACTCCATCTGGATTTGTTCAGAACGC
TCGGTTGCCGCCGGGCGTTTTTTATTGGTGAGAATCCAAGCCTCGAGCTGTCAGACCAAGTTTACTCATA
TATACTTTAGATTGATTTAAAACTTCATTTTTAATTTAAAAGGATCTAGGTGAAGATCCTTTTTGATAAT
CTCATGACCAAAATCCCTTAACGTGAGTTTTCGTTCCACTGAGCGTCAGACCCCGTAGAAAAGATCAAAG
GATCTTCTTGAGATCCTTTTTTTCTGCGCGTAATCTGCTGCTTGCAAACAAAAAAACCACCGCTACCAGC
GGTGGTTTGTTTGCCGGATCAAGAGCTACCAACTCTTTTTCCGAAGGTAACTGGCTTCAGCAGAGCGCAG
ATACCAAATACTGTTCTTCTAGTGTAGCCGTAGTTAGGCCACCACTTCAAGAACTCTGTAGCACCGCCTA
CATACCTCGCTCTGCTAATCCTGTTACCAGTGGCTGCTGCCAGTGGCGATAAGTCGTGTCTTACCGGGTT
GGACTCAAGACGATAGTTACCGGATAAGGCGCAGCGGTCGGGCTGAACGGGGGGTTCGTGCACACAGCCC
AGCTTGGAGCGAACGACCTACACCGAACTGAGATACCTACAGCGTGAGCTATGAGAAAGCGCCACGCTTC
CCGAAGGGAGAAAGGCGGACAGGTATCCGGTAAGCGGCAGGGTCGGAACAGGAGAGCGCACGAGGGAGCT
TCCAGGGGGAAACGCCTGGTATCTTTATAGTCCTGTCGGGTTTCGCCACCTCTGACTTGAGCGTCGATTT
TTGTGATGCTCGTCAGGGGGGCGGAGCCTGTGGAAAAACGCCAGCAACGCGGCCTTTTTACGGTTCCTGG
CCTTTTGCTGGCCTTTTGCTCACATGTTCTTTCCTGCGTTATCCCCTGATTCTGTGGATAACCGTATTAC
CGCCTTTGAGTGAGCTGATACCGCTCGCCGCAGCCGAACGACCGAGCGCAGCGAGTCAGTGAGCGAGGAA
GCCTGCATAACGCGAAGTAATCTTTTCGGTTTTAAAGAAAAAGGGCAGGGTGGTGACACCTTGCCCTTTT
TTGCCGGACTGCAGCGGCCGCTACTAGTCGCGATGAGTGGTCTCAAAGCATTCAATTCATCAAGTTTTAA
AAAATAATTCCTTTTGTCAGGTCTATCATTTTTTAAATGCTTTAAAAATATTTTCGCAGTTTCCTCCGAT
GCATCCTCTCTTAGGCAACGTTCAACAAAGGATATATCTACAAATTCATCTGCTAACCCAGCACGACCAA
GATCTAAAAAATAAATTTCATTGAATTTATCTATAAAAATATTACTATCCGTGATATCGCCATGAGAAAA
AACCAATCTTTCTTCAACACGAGTCTCGGTTAACTCATTCCATAGACTTAGGTAAGTTTTATGGTCACCC
CATAATTCAGTGTCAAAATCATCTTGATCTATATCGTCAAGGAGTTGGTTATCAATAAAAAATTTTGACT
CTTTTAACCGATGATCAATGTTTGAAATAAATGGACAATCAATAATAGCAATTGAATTTAACAGATTGAG
TGCCTCCTTATAGATAGCAAGCAATTCTTGGTCTGTTAAAAAAAGCGCTGAAATTGGTTTTGCATTGATC
GCTTTAGTGATCATGAATTCAAACTGCTCATCCTGAAAAGTCATGATGAGTTCAGGCACCTTTAATTTCT
CAGAGAGCCAACTCAACATTTTCGCTTCACGAGAGACACTGTATGTTGTCTCTGTATATAAAGTGCTAGA
TCGCTTAAGAAAAAAAGTTTCATTATTTCGATTAAAAGAATAAACATCCGATGGCGACTGACCAATTTTA
TTTGGCTCTAAAACGCTGTTTCCGATAAATTGTTGAATAATATTTGGTAATTCCATGGTCATTCGAGACC
ACTCATCGCTCTAGAAGCGGCCGCGAATTCCAGAAATCATCCTTAGCGAAAGCTAAGGATTTTTTTTATC
TGAAATTCTGCCTCGTGATACGCCTATTTTTATAGGTTAATGTCATGATAATAATGGTTTCTTAGACGTC
AGGTGGCACTCGAGTTGATCGGGCACGTAAGAGGTTCCAACTTTCACCATAATGAAATAAGATCACTACC
GGGCGTATTTTTTGAGTTATCGAGATTTTCAGGAGCTAAGGAAGCTAAAATGGAGAAAAAAATCACTGGA
TATACCACCGTTGATATATCCCAATGGCATCGTAAAGAACATTTTGAGGCATTTCAGTCAGTTGCTCAAT
GTACCTATAACCAGACCGTTCAGCTGGATATTACGGCCTTTTTAAAGACCGTAAAGAAAAATAAGCACAA
GTTTTATCCGGCCTTTATTCACATTCTTGCCCGCCTGATGAATGCTCATCCGGAATTTCGTATGGCAATG
AAAGACGGTGAGCTGGTGATATGGGATAGTGTTCACCCTTGTTACACCGTTTTCCATGAGCAAACTGAAA
CGTTTTCATCACTCTGGAGTGAATACCACGACGATTTCCGGCAGTTTCTACACATATATTCGCAAGATGT
GGCGTGTTACGGTGAAAAC
Features (pLannotate 1.2.2; 9 found; start..end, strand, type, name):
    291..385     +  terminator     lambda t0 terminator: transcription terminator from phage lambda
    568..1156    +  rep_origin     ori: high-copy-number ColE1/pMB1/pBR322/pUC origin of replication
   1351..1408    -  terminator     his operon terminator: This putative transcriptin terminator from the E. coli his operon has a 2-bp deletion introduced during synthesis. Its efficiency has not been determined.
   1409..1428    -  misc_feature   BioBrick suffix: universal suffix for all parts
   1450..2226    -  CDS            aphA-6: KKA6_ACIBA - Protein inferred from homology: Swiss-Prot protein existence level 3. Resistance to kanamycin and structurally-related aminoglycosides, including amikacin. From Acinetobacter baumannii.
   2249..2270    -  misc_feature   BioBrick prefix: BioBrick prefix for parts that do not start with "ATG"
   2273..2316    +  terminator     bacterial terminator: putative bacterial transcription terminator
   2402..2499    +  promoter       cat promoter: promoter of the E. coli cat gene encoding chloramphenicol acetyltransferase
   2500..267     +  CDS            cat (across the origin): CAT_ECOLX - Experimental evidence at protein level: Swiss-Prot protein existence level 1. This enzyme is an effector of chloramphenicol resistance in bacteria. From Escherichia coli. This protein is used as a marker in many commonly used cloning vectors, such as pACYC184.
