[The description below was written by a language model from this plasmid's Addgene catalogue record and pLannotate feature annotations shown in this document.]
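Description:
pME_Cp_0_4_035_aphA6-Kan is a small synthetic-biology part plasmid (about 2.9 kb) from a modular cloning toolkit for engineering the chloroplast of Chlamydomonas reinhardtii. It is built on the pME_Cp_UAV_GFP backbone, a roughly 2.1 kb acceptor vector whose name suggests a GFP placeholder that the incoming part replaces, although the record does not state this. The plasmid is maintained in E. coli at high copy through a ColE1/pUC-type origin of replication. It is selected with chloramphenicol through a cat gene driven by its native cat promoter; this gene spans the numbering origin of the circular sequence and is followed by a lambda t0 terminator.

The payload is a coding sequence of about 0.8 kb for aphA-6, the aminoglycoside 3'-phosphotransferase from Acinetobacter baumannii, which confers resistance to kanamycin and related aminoglycosides such as amikacin. It has been codon optimized for Chlamydomonas reinhardtii. The part was inserted with BsaI, a type IIS enzyme, and the sites used for insertion were destroyed during cloning, as is usual in Golden Gate-style assembly. In the annotated sequence the coding region sits between BioBrick prefix and suffix sequences and is insulated from the backbone by bacterial transcription terminators, including a his operon terminator, on either side. No promoter, untranslated regions or algal terminator are annotated next to the gene, so it appears to be a bare coding-sequence module rather than an expression cassette. It is presumably meant to be combined with separate regulatory parts in later assembly steps to build a selectable marker cassette for transformed Chlamydomonas chloroplasts, although the record does not describe the downstream assembly scheme.
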