Addgene plasmid #235904: pME_Cp_0_4_035_aphA6-Kan
Purpose: Aminoglycoside-3'-phosphotransferase selection gene, codon optimized for Chlamydomonas reinhardtii
Depositing lab: Tobias Erb. Depositing organization: Max Planck Institute for Terrestrial Microbiology. Publication: A modular high-throughput approach for advancing synthetic biology in the chloroplast of Chlamydomonas. Inckemann RM, Chotel T, Burgis M, Brinkmann CK, Andreas L, Baumann J, Sharma P, Klose M, Barrett J, Ries F, Paczia N, Glatter T, Mackinder LCM, Willmund F, Erb TJ. Nat Plants. 2025 Nov;11(11):2332-2349. doi: 10.1038/s41477-025-02126-2. Epub 2025 Nov 3. PubMed 41184475.
Backbone
  Vector backbone: pME_Cp_UAV_GFP
  Backbone size w/o insert (bp): 2101
  Vector type: Synthetic Biology
Growth in bacteria
  Bacterial resistance: Chloramphenicol, 25 μg/mL
  Growth temperature: 37°C
  Growth strain: DH5alpha
  Copy number: High Copy
Gene/Insert
  Gene/Insert name: aphA6-Kann
  Species: Acinetobacter baumannii
  Insert size (bp): 788
  Cloning method: Restriction Enzyme; 5′ cloning site BsaI (destroyed during cloning); 3′ cloning site BsaI (destroyed during cloning)
  Sequencing primers: 5′ CGTATCACGAGGCAGAATTTC; 3′ CCTGCATAACGCGAAGTAATC
Terms and licenses: Academic/Nonprofit Terms; Industry Terms: Not Available to Industry
Depositor comments: Please visit https://doi.org/10.1101/2024.05.08.593163 for bioRxiv preprint.
How to cite: pME_Cp_0_4_035_aphA6-Kan was a gift from Tobias Erb (Addgene plasmid # 235904 ; http://n2t.net/addgene:235904 ; RRID:Addgene_235904)
